>Addgene plasmid #234406 | FEOX-PBCS-TBF2- MC2 | addgene full sequence | sequence record 468364 | Addgene NGS Result
GGGTGCACGAGTGGGTTACATCGAACTGGATCTCAACAGCGGTAAGATCCTTGAGAGTTTTCGCCCCGAA
GAACGTTTTCCAATGATGAGCACTTTTAAAGTTCTGCTATGTGGCGCGGTATTATCCCGTATTGACGCCG
GGCAAGAGCAACTCGGTCGCCGCATACACTATTCTCAGAATGACTTGGTTGAGTACTCACCAGTCACAGA
AAAGCATCTTACGGATGGCATGACAGTAAGAGAATTATGCAGTGCTGCCATAACCATGAGTGATAACACT
GCGGCCAACTTACTTCTGACAACGATCGGAGGACCGAAGGAGCTAACCGCTTTTTTGCACAACATGGGGG
ATCATGTAACTCGCCTTGATCGTTGGGAACCGGAGCTGAATGAAGCCATACCAAACGACGAGCGTGACAC
CACGATGCCTGTAGCAATGGCAACAACGTTGCGCAAACTATTAACTGGCGAACTACTTACTCTAGCTTCC
CGGCAACAATTAATAGACTGGATGGAGGCGGATAAAGTTGCAGGACCACTTCTGCGCTCGGCCCTTCCGG
CTGGCTGGTTTATTGCTGATAAATCTGGAGCCGGTGAGCGTGGGTCTCGCGGTATCATTGCAGCACTGGG
GCCAGATGGTAAGCCCTCCCGTATCGTAGTTATCTACACGACGGGGAGTCAGGCAACTATGGATGAACGA
AATAGACAGATCGCTGAGATAGGTGCCTCACTGATTAAGCATTGGTAACTGTCAGACCAAGTTTACTCAT
ATATACTTTAGATTGATTTAAAACTTCATTTTTAATTTAAAAGGATCTAGGTGAAGATCCTTTTTGATAA
TCTCATGACCAAAATCCCTTAACGTGAGTTTTCGTTCCACTGAGCGTCAGACCCCGTAGAAAAGATCAAA
GGATCTTCTTGAGATCCTTTTTTTCTGCGCGTAATCTGCTGCTTGCAAACAAAAAAACCACCGCTACCAG
CGGTGGTTTGTTTGCCGGATCAAGAGCTACCAACTCTTTTTCCGAAGGTAACTGGCTTCAGCAGAGCGCA
GATACCAAATACTGTTCTTCTAGTGTAGCCGTAGTTAGGCCACCACTTCAAGAACTCTGTAGCACCGCCT
ACATACCTCGCTCTGCTAATCCTGTTACCAGTGGCTGCTGCCAGTGGCGATAAGTCGTGTCTTACCGGGT
TGGACTCAAGACGATAGTTACCGGATAAGGCGCAGCGGTCGGGCTGAACGGGGGGTTCGTGCACACAGCC
CAGCTTGGAGCGAACGACCTACACCGAACTGAGATACCTACAGCGTGAGCTATGAGAAAGCGCCACGCTT
CCCGAAGGGAGAAAGGCGGACAGGTATCCGGTAAGCGGCAGGGTCGGAACAGGAGAGCGCACGAGGGAGC
TTCCAGGGGGAAACGCCTGGTATCTTTATAGTCCTGTCGGGTTTCGCCACCTCTGACTTGAGCGTCGATT
TTTGTGATGCTCGTCAGGGGGGCGGAGCCTATGGAAAAACGCCAGCAACGCGGCCTTTTTACGGTTCCTG
GCCTTTTGCTGGCCTTTTGCTCACATGTTCTTTCCTGCGTTATCCCCTGATTCTGTGGATAACCGTATTA
CCGCCTTTGAGTGAGCTGATACCGCTCGCCGCAGCCGAACGACCGAGCGCAGCGAGTCAGTGAGCGAGGA
AGCGGAAGAGCGCCCAATACGCAAACCGCCTCTCCCCGCGCGTTGGCCGATTCATTAATGCAGCTGGCAC
GACAGGTTTCCCGACTGGAAAGCGGGCAGTGAGCGCAACGCAATTAATGTGAGTTAGCTCACTCATTAGG
CACCCCAGGCTTTACACTTTATGCTTCCGGCTCGTATGTTGTGTGGAATTGTGAGCGGATAACAATTTCA
CACAGGAAACAGCTATGACCATGATTACGCCAAGCTCGAAATTAACCCTCACTAAAGGGAACAAAAGCTG
GTACCTCGCGCGACTTGGTTTGCCATTCTTTAGCGCGCGTCGCGTCACACAGCTTGGCCACAATGTGGTT
TTTGTCAAACGAAGATTCTATGACGTGTTTAAAGTTTAGGTCGAGTAAAGCGCAAATCTTTTTTAACCCT
AGAAAGATAGTCTGCGTAAAATTGACGCATGCATTCTTGAAATATTGCTCTCTCTTTCTAAATAGCGCGA
ATCCGTCGCTGTGCATTTAGGACATCTCAGTCGCCGCTTGGAGCTCCCGTGAGGCGTGCTTGTCAATGCG
GTAAGTGTCACTGATTTTGAACTATAACGACCGCGTGAGTCAAAATGACGCATGATTATCTTTTACGTGA
CTTTTAAGATTTAACTCATACGATAATTATATTGTTATTTCATGTTCTACTTACGTGATAACTTATTATA
TATATATTTTCTTGTTATAGATATCGTGACTAATATATAATAAAATGGGTAGTTCTTTAGACGATGAGCA
TATCCTCTCTGCTCTTCTGCAAAGCGATGACGAGCTTGTTGGCTAGACCATAGAGCCCACCGCATCCCCA
GCATGCCTGCTATTGTCTTCCCAATCCTCCCCCTTGCTGTCCTGCCCCACCCCACCCCCCAGAATAGAAT
GACACCTACTCAGACAATGCGATGCAATTTCCTCATTTTATTAGGAAAGGACAGTGGGAGTGGCACCTTC
CAGGGTCAAGGAAGGCACGGGGGAGGGGCAAACAACAGATGGCTGGCAACTAGAAGGCACAGAGACAGAT
CTTGTACAATCGATCGCCGGAGACCATATTATCCCTGCGGGGAGGGGGCCAGCGGGGGAAGGAGGGGGAG
GCCAGGCCGGGAAGAGAGGGAGGAAGACGGGCGGTTTAGATCTAAGCTTCTACTTGTACAGCTCGTCCAT
GCCGCCGGTGGAGTGGCGGCCCTCGGCGCGTTCGTACTGTTCCACGATGGTGTAGTCCTCGTTGTGGGAG
GTGATGTCCAACTTGATGTTGACGTTGTAGGCGCCGGGCAGCTGCACGGGCTTCTTGGCCTTGTAGGTGG
TCTTGACCTCAGCGTCGTAGTGGCCGCCGTCCTTCAGCTTCAGCCTCTGCTTGATCTCGCCCTTCAGGGC
GCCGTCCTCGGGGTACATCCGCTCGGAGGAGGCCTCCCAGCCCATGGTCTTCTTCTGCATTACGGGGCCG
TCGGAGGGGAAGTTGGTGCCGCGCAGCTTCACCTTGTAGATGAACTCGCCGTCCTGCAGGGAGGAGTCCT
GGGTCACGGTCACCACGCCGCCGTCCTCGAAGTTCATCACGCGCTCCCACTTGAAGCCCTCGGGGAAGGA
CAGCTTCAAGTAGTCGGGGATGTCGGCGGGGTGCTTCACGTAGGCCTTGGAGCCGTACATGAACTGAGGG
GACAGGATGTCCCAGGCGAAGGGCAGGGGGCCACCCTTGGTCACCTTCAGCTTGGCGGTCTGGGTGCCCT
CGTAGGGGCGGCCCTCGCCCTCGCCCTCGATCTCGAACTCGTGGCCGTTCACGGAGCCCTCCATGTGCAC
CTTGAAGCGCATGAACTCCTTGATGATGGCCATGTTATCCTCCTCGCCCTTGCTCACCATGGTGGCGAAT
CGATGTCGACAAACAGCGCTACCGGTGTCGACGGATCTGCTGGGGAGAGAGGTCGGTGATTCGGTCAACG
AGGGAGCCGACTGCCGACGTGCGCTCCGGAGGCTTGCAGAATGCGGAACACCGCGCGGGCAGGAACAGGG
CCCACACTACCGCCCCACACCCCGCCTCCCGCACCGCCCCTTCCCGGCCGCTGCTCTCGGCGCGCCCTGC
TGAGCAGCCGCTATTGGCCACAGCCCATCGCGGTCGGCGCGCTGCCATTGCTCCCTGGCGCTGTCCGTCT
GCGAGGGTACTAGTGAGACGTGCGGCTTCCGTTTGTCACGTCCGGCACGCCGCGAACCGCAAGGAACCTT
CCCGACTTAGGGGCGGAGCAGGAAGCGTCGCCGGGGGGCCCACAAGGGTAGCGGCGAAGATCCGGGTGAC
GCTGCGAACGGACGTGAAGAATGTGCGAGACCCAGGGTCGGCGCCGCTGCGTTTCCCGGAACCACGCCCA
GAGCAGCCGCGTCCCTGCGCAAACCCAGGGCTGCCTTGGAAAAGGCGCAACCCCAACCCCCTCGAGTGAG
AGACACAAAAAATTCCAACACACTATTGCAATGAAAATAAATTTCCTTTATTCAATTGGTTTCCCGGGGT
TAACGTTTAAACTACCTAATTAAGCTTGTGCCCCAGTTTGCTAGGGAGGTCGCAGTATCTGGCCACTGCC
ACCTCGTGCTGCTCGACGTAGGTCTCGTTGTTGGCCTCCTTGATTCTTTCCAGTCTGTAGTCCACATAGT
AGACGCCAGGCATCTTGAGGTTCTTAGCGGGTTTCTTGGATCTATATGTGGTCTTGGCGTTTGCGATCAG
ATGGCTCCCGCCCACGAGCTTCAGGGCCATGTCGTTTCTGCCTTCCAGGCCGCCGTCAGCGGGGTACAGC
GTCTCGGTGAAGGCCTCCCAGCCGAGTGTTTTCTTCTGCATCACAGGGCCGTTGGATGTGAAGTTCACCC
CTCTGATCTTGACGTTGTAGATGAGGCAGCCGTCCTGGAGGCTGGTGTCCTGGGTAGCGGTCAGCACGCC
CCCGTCTTCGTATGTGGTGACTCTCTCCCATGTGAAGCCCTCAGGGAAGGACTGCTTGAAGAAGTCGGGG
ATGCCCTGGGTGTGGTTGATGAAGGTCTTGCTGCCGTAGAGGAAGCTAGTAGCCAGGATGTCGAAGGCGA
AGGGGAGAGGGCCGCCCTCGACCACCTTGATTCTCATGGTCTGGGTGCCCTCGTAGGGCTTGCCTTCGCC
CTCGGATGTGCACTTGAAGTGATGGTTGTCCACGGTGCCCTCCATGTACAGCTTCATGTGCATGTTCTCC
TTAATCAGCTCTTCGCCCTTAGACACCATAAGTAGGATCCGTTTCTGAGAGCAGTGTTGTGCAATCACTT
TCTTTTTAATATCCTTAAGCTCTTCATAGGTAAAATATTCCATTAACATGGGCTGAAAAACCTCCTCTTC
CTCTTTCATGTGAGGAAGAAAATCTCTTGTAAAAGCCTCCAATCTCTCTTTCAGTTGTTTTGCATAATTT
AACTGTTCATATTCATTCTTAACATTCTTCAGTCCCTTTTCAAAGAGGCTAAGCATCTCGGAGAGTTTAT
TGTCAGAATGTACATTATAAATGGTCTGGCTGCGTTGTTGAAGCAAACCAATAATGTATTCATTTTCAAT
CTGCTCATGCATTTTGAACTCCTTGAAAGTAGCATACAAAGACTGCAGAAGAGCACGGAAATCGTTGTTG
TTGGAAAAATTGGTTTTAGAAAGCTTGTCGCAGTAGAGCCCCACCAGCTGCTTCATCCGCCAGTGTGGGG
CGGTGAAGACGTCCACTTCTTCAGGAAAGGGCGCCATGGCGGCAAACAAACGCGGCCGCGACGTCCCCCT
ATAGTCACGACACCTGAAATGGAAGAAAAAAACTTTGAACCACTGTCTGAGGCTTGAGAATGAACCAAGA
TCCAAACTCAAAAAGGGCAAATTCCAAGGAGAATTACATCAAGTGCCAAGCTGGCCTAACTTCAGTCTCC
ACCCACTCAGTGTGGGGAAACTCCATCGCATAAAACCCCTCCCCCCAACCTAAAGACGACGTACTCCAAA
AGCTCGAGAACTAATCGAGGTGCCTGGACGGCGCCCGGTACTCCGTGGAGTCACATGAAGCGACGGCTGA
GGACGGAAAGGCCCTTTTCCTTTGTGTGGGTGACTCACCCGCCCGCTCTCCCGAGCGCCGCGTCCTCCAT
TTTGAGCTCCCTGCAGCAGGGCCGGGAAGCGGCCATCTTTCCGCTCACGCAACTGGTGCCGACCGGGCCA
GCCTTGCCGCCCAGGGCGGGGCGATACACGGCGGCGCGAGGCCAGGCACCAGAGCAGGCCGGCCAGCTTG
AGACTACCCCCGTCCGATTCTCGGTGGCCGCGCTCGCAGGCCCCGCCTCGCCGAACATGTGCGCTGGGAC
GCACGGGCCCCGTCGCCGCCCGCGGCCCCAAAAACCGAAATACCAGTGTGCAGATCTTGGCCCGCATTTA
CAAGACTATCTTGCCAGAAAAAAAGCGTCGCAGCAGGTCATCAAAAATTTTAAATGGCTAGAGACTTATC
GAAAGCAGCGAGACAGGCGCGAAGGTGCCACCAGATTCGCACGCGGCGGCCCCAGCGCCCAGGCCAGGCC
TCAACTCAAGCACGAGGCGAAGGGGCTCCTTAAGCGCAAGGCCTCGAACTCTCCCACCCACTTCCAACCC
GAAGCTCGGGATCAAGAATCACGTACTGCAGCCAGGTGGAAGTAATTCAAGGCACGCAAGGGCCATAACC
CGTAAAGAGGCCAGGCCCGCGGGAACCACACACGGCACTTACCTGTGTTCTGGCGGCAAACCCGTTGCGA
AAAAGAACGTTCACGGCGACTACTGCACTTATATACGGTTCTCCCCCACCCTCGGGAAAAAGGCGGAGCC
AGTACACGACATCACTTTCCCAGTTTACCCCGCGCCACCTTCTCTAGGCACCGGTTCAATTGCCGACCCC
TCCCCCCAACTTCTCGGGGACTGTGGGCGATGTGCGCTCTGCCCACTGACGGGCACCGGAGCCTCACGTG
TACAGGGGCTAGCGAATTCTTAATTAACGAGAGCATAATATTGATATGTGCCAAAGTTGTTTCTGACTGA
CTAATAAGTATAATTTGTTTCTATTATGTATAGGTTAAGCTAATTACTTATTTTATAATACAACATGACT
GTTTTTAAAGTACAAAATAAGTTTATTTTTGTAAAAGAGAGAATGTTTAAAAGTTTTGTTACTTTATAGA
AGAAATTTTGAGTTTTTGTTTTTTTTTAATAAATAAATAAACATAAATAAATTGTTTGTTGAATTTATTA
TTAGTATGTAAGTGTAAATATAATAAAACTTAATATCTATTCAAATTAATAAATAAACCTCGATATACAG
ACCGATAAAACACATGCGTCAATTTTACGCATGATTATCTTTAACGTACGTCACAATATGATTATCTTTC
TAGGGTTAAATAATAGTTTCTAATTTTTTTATTATTCAGCCTGCTGTCGTGAATACCGAGCTCCAATTCG
CCCTATAGTGAGTCGTATTACAATTCACTGGCCGTCGTTTTACAACGTCGTGACTGGGAAAACCCTGGCG
TTACCCAACTTAATCGCCTTGCAGCACATCCCCCTTTCGCCAGCTGGCGTAATAGCGAAGAGGCCCGCAC
CGATCGCCCTTCCCAACAGTTGCGCAGCCTGAATGGCGAATGGG
[124 nt withheld, positions 7325-7448]
C
[91 nt withheld, positions 7450-7540]
A
[49 nt withheld, positions 7542-7590]
CCTTTGACGTTGGAGTCCACGTTCTTT
[37 nt withheld, positions 7618-7654]
ACCCTATCTCGGTCTATTCTTTTGATTTATAAGGGATTTTGCCGATTTCGGCCTATTGGTTAAAAAATGA
GCTGATTTAACAAAAATTTAACGCGAATTTTAACAAAATATTAACGCTTACAATTTAGGTGGCACTTTTC
GGGGAAATGTGCGCGGAACCCCTATTTGTTTATTTTTCTAAATACATTCAAATATGTATCCGCTCATGAG
ACAATAACCCTGATAAATGCTTCAATAATATTGAAAAAGGAAGAGTATGAGTATTCAACATTTCCGTGTC
GCCCTTATTCCCTTTTTTGCGGCATTTTGCCTTCCTGTTTTTGCTCACCCAGAAACGCTGGTGAAAGTAA
AAGATGCTGAAGATCAGTT
Features (pLannotate 1.2.2; 19 found; start..end, strand, type, name):
    919..1507    +  rep_origin     ori: high-copy-number ColE1/pMB1/pBR322/pUC origin of replication
   1690..1782    +  CDS            lacI (fragment): lac repressor; lacI; The lac repressor binds to the lac operator to inhibit transcription in E. coli. This inhibition can be relieved by adding lactose or isopropyl-β-D-thiogalactopyranoside (IPTG).
   1795..1816    +  protein_bind   CAP binding site: CAP binding activates transcription in the presence of cAMP. E. coli catabolite activator protein
   1831..1861    +  promoter       lac promoter: promoter for the E. coli lac operon
   1869..1885    +  protein_bind   lac operator: The lac repressor binds to the lac operator to inhibit transcription in E. coli. This inhibition can be relieved by adding lactose or isopropyl-β-D-thiogalactopyranoside (IPTG). lac repressor encoded by lacI
   1930..1948    +  promoter       T3 promoter: promoter for bacteriophage T3 RNA polymerase
   1965..2096    -  CDS            FP (fragment): FP25_NPVAC - Experimental evidence at protein level: Swiss-Prot protein existence level 1. From Autographa californica nuclear polyhedrosis virus (AcMNPV).
   2498..2722    -  polyA_signal   bGH poly(A) signal: bovine growth hormone polyadenylation signal
   2850..3560    -  CDS            mCherry: monomeric derivative of DsRed fluorescent protein (Shaner et al., 2004) mammalian codon-optimized
   3610..4120    -  promoter       hPGK promoter: human phosphoglycerate kinase 1 promoter
   4127..4182    -  polyA_signal   β-globin poly(A) signal: rabbit β-globin polyadenylation signal (Gil and Proudfoot, 1987)
   4219..4929    -  CDS            mTagBFP2: mTagBFP2 is a basic (constitutively fluorescent) blue fluorescent protein published in 2011, derived from Entacmaea quadricolor. It is reported to be a very rapidly-maturing monomer with very low acid sensitivity.
   4942..5427    -  CDS            FBXL5 (fragment): FBXL5_HUMAN - Also known as FBL4, FBL5, FLR1. Experimental evidence at protein level: Swiss-Prot protein existence level 1. Component of some SCF (SKP1-cullin-F-box) protein ligase complex that plays a central role in iron homeostasis by promoting the ubiquitination and subsequent degradation of IREB2/IRP2. Upon high iron and oxygen level, it specifically recognizes and binds IREB2/IRP2, promoting its ubiquitination and degradation by the proteasome. Promotes ubiquitination and subsequent degradation of DCTN1/p150-glued. From Homo sapiens (Human).
   5465..6643    -  promoter       EF-1α promoter: strong constitutive promoter for human elongation factor EF-1α
   7142..7160    -  promoter       T7 promoter: promoter for bacteriophage T7 RNA polymerase
   7163..7320    +  CDS            lacZα (fragment): LacZα fragment of β-galactosidase; lacZ fragment
   7325..7753    +  rep_origin     f1 ori (sequence partly withheld): f1 bacteriophage origin of replication; arrow indicates direction of (+) strand synthesis
   7806..7910    +  promoter       AmpR promoter: bla
   7911..748     +  CDS            AmpR (across the origin): β-lactamase; bla; confers resistance to ampicillin, carbenicillin, and related antibiotics
