[The description below was written by a language model from this plasmid's Addgene catalogue record and pLannotate feature annotations shown in this document.]
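Description:
FEOX-PBCS-TBF2- MC2 is an 8,023 bp mammalian expression plasmid built on a custom backbone and designed to deliver FEOX, a genetically encoded fluorescent biosensor of the cellular iron microenvironment. It is propagated in E. coli as a high-copy plasmid through a ColE1/pUC-type origin and selected with ampicillin via the β-lactamase gene. The backbone also carries an f1 phage origin along with remnants of a pBluescript-like cloning region (lac promoter/operator, lacZα fragment, and flanking T3 and T7 promoters). A short fragment annotated as matching a baculovirus FP25 sequence lies next to the payload. "PB" in the name might hint at transposon-derived flanking sequence, but the record does not state this and no transposon repeats are annotated. No mammalian drug-selection marker appears in the feature table.

The payload consists of two independent expression cassettes arranged in tandem on the same strand. In the first, the strong constitutive EF-1α promoter drives the FEOX sensor, annotated as a fragment of human FBXL5 fused at its C terminus to the blue fluorescent protein mTagBFP2 and terminated by a rabbit β-globin poly(A) signal. FBXL5 is the SCF ubiquitin ligase component that acts in iron homeostasis by targeting IRP2 for degradation when iron and oxygen are high, so blue fluorescence from the fusion presumably reports iron availability, although the record does not spell out the mechanism. In the second cassette, the human PGK promoter drives mCherry with a bGH poly(A) signal, listed as the FEOX control. Having both reporters on one plasmid provides a constitutive red reference against which the blue sensor signal can be compared, supporting readout of iron environment dynamics in individual cells.
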