Addgene plasmid #234406: FEOX-PBCS-TBF2- MC2
Purpose: Tool for genetically encoded fluorescent biosensor of cellular iron microenvironment
Depositing lab: Carolyn Sangokoya. Publication: The genetically encoded biosensor FEOX is a molecular gauge for cellular iron environment dynamics at single cell resolution. Sangokoya C. Sci Rep. 2025 Oct 21;15(1):36596. doi: 10.1038/s41598-025-20428-5. PubMed 41120533.
Backbone
  Vector backbone: custom
  Backbone size w/o insert (bp): 3871
  Total vector size (bp): 8023
  Vector type: Mammalian Expression, Synthetic Biology
Growth in bacteria
  Bacterial resistance: Ampicillin, 100 μg/mL
  Growth temperature: 37°C
  Growth strain: DH5alpha
  Copy number: High Copy
Gene/Insert 1
  Gene/Insert name: FEOX1 CONTROL (alt name: mCherry)
  Species: Synthetic
  Promoter: hpgk
  Cloning method: Restriction Enzyme; 5′ cloning site None (destroyed during cloning); 3′ cloning site None (destroyed during cloning)
  Sequencing primers: 5′ TGTTCCGCATTCTGCAA
Gene/Insert 2
  Gene/Insert name: FEOX
  Species: Synthetic
  Promoter: EF1-alpha
  Tag / fusion protein: mTagBFP2 (C terminal on insert)
  Cloning method: Restriction Enzyme; 5′ cloning site None (destroyed during cloning); 3′ cloning site None (destroyed during cloning)
  Sequencing primers: 5′ TCAAGCCTCAGACAGTGGTTC
Terms and licenses: Academic/Nonprofit Terms; Industry Terms: Not Available to Industry
How to cite: FEOX-PBCS-TBF2- MC2 was a gift from Carolyn Sangokoya (Addgene plasmid # 234406 ; http://n2t.net/addgene:234406 ; RRID:Addgene_234406)
